>Addgene plasmid #195911 | L1_ARF7_1 | addgene full sequence | sequence record 386345 | Addgene NGS Result
ACCACAGAATCAGGGGATAACGCAGGAAAGAACATGAAGGCCTTGACAGGATATATTGGCGGGTAAACTA
AGTCGCTGTATGTGTTTGTTTGAGATCTCATGTGAGCAAAAGGCCAGCAAAAGGCCAGGAACCGTAAAAA
GGCCGCGTTGCTGGCGTTTTTCCATAGGCTCCGCCCCCCTGACGAGCATCACAAAAATCGACGCTCAAGT
CAGAGGTGGCGAAACCCGACAGGACTATAAAGATACCAGGCGTTTCCCCCTGGAAGCTCCCTCGTGCGCT
CTCCTGTTCCGACCCTGCCGCTTACCGGATACCTGTCCGCCTTTCTCCCTTCGGGAAGCGTGGCGCTTTC
TCATAGCTCACGCTGTAGGTATCTCAGTTCGGTGTAGGTCGTTCGCTCCAAGCTGGGCTGTGTGCACGAA
CCCCCCGTTCAGCCCGACCGCTGCGCCTTATCCGGTAACTATCGTCTTGAGTCCAACCCGGTAAGACACG
ACTTATCGCCACTGGCAGCAGCCACTGGTAACAGGATTAGCAGAGCGAGGTATGTAGGCGGTGCTACAGA
GTTCTTGAAGTGGTGGCCTAACTACGGCTACACTAGAAGAACAGTATTTGGTATCTGCGCTCTGCTGAAG
CCAGTTACCTTCGGAAGAAGAGTTGGTAGCTCTTGATCCGGCAAACAAACCACCGCTGGTAGCGGTGGTT
TTTTTGTTTGCAAGCAGCAGATTACGCGCAGAAAAAAAGGATCTCAAGAAGATCCTTTGATCTTTTCTAC
GGGGTCTGACGCTCAGTGGAACGAAAACTCACGTTAAGGGATTTTGGTCATGAGATTATCAAAAAGGATC
TTCACCTAGATCCTTTTAAATTAAAAATGAAGTTTTAAATCAATCTAAAGTACTGAGAGATCCCCTCATA
ATTTCCCCAAAGCGTAACCATGTGTGAATAAATTTTGAGCTAGTAGGGTTGCAGCCACGAGTAAGTCTTC
CCTTGTTATTGTGTAGCCAGAATGCCGCAAAACTTCCATGCCTAAGCGAACTGTTGAGAGTACGTTTCGA
TTTCTGACTGTGTTAGCCTGGAAGTGCTTGTCCCAACCTTGTTTCTGAGCATGAACGCCCGCAAGCCAAC
ATGTTAGTTGAAGCATCAGGGCGATTAGCAGCATGATATCAAAACGCTCTGAGCTGCTCGTTCGGCTATG
GCGTAGGCCTAGTCCGTAGGCAGGACTTTTCAAGTCTCGGAAGGTTTCTTCAATCTGCATTCGCTTCGAA
TAGATATTAACAAGTTGTTTGGGTGTTCGAATTTCAACAGGTAAGTTAGTTGCTAGAACCCATGGCTCCT
TTGCCGACGCTGAGTAGATTTTAGGTGACGGGTGGTGACAATGAGTCCGTGTCGAGCGCTGATTTTTTCG
GCCTTTAGAGCGAGATTTATACAATAGAATTTGGCATGAGATTGGATTGCTTTTAGTCAGCCTCTTATAG
CCTAAAGTCTTTGAGTGACTAGATGACATATCATGTAAGTTGCTGATAGGTTTCCAGTTTTCCGCTCCTA
GGTCTGCATATTGTACTTTTCCTCTTACTCGACTTAACCAGTACCAACCCAGCTTCTCAACGGATTTATA
CCATGGCACTTTAAAGCCAGCATCACTGACAATGAGCGGTGTGGTGTTACTCGGTAGAATGCTCGCAAGG
TCGGCTAGAAATTGGTCATGAGCTTTCTTTGAACATTGCTCTGAAAGCGGGAACGCTTTCTCATAAAGAG
TAACAGAACGACCGTGTAGTGCGACTGAAGCTCGCAATACCATAAGTCGTTTTTGCTCACGAATATCAGA
CCAGTCAACAAGTACAATGGGCATCGTATTGCCCGAACAGATAAAGCTAGCATGCCAACGGTATACAGCG
AGTCGCTCTTTGTGGAGGTGACGATTACCTAACAATCGGTCGATTCGTTTGATGTTATGTTTTGTTCTCG
CTTTGGTTGGCAGGTTACGGCCAAGTTCGGTAAGAGTGAGAGTTTTACAGTCAAGTAATGCGTGGCAAGC
CAACGTTAAGCTGTTGAGTCGTTTTAAGTGTAATTCGGGGCAGAATTGGTAAAGAGAGTCGTGTAAAATA
TCGAGTTCGCACATCTTGTTGTCTGATTATTGATTTTTCGCGAAACCATTTGATCATATGACAAGATGTG
TATCCACCTTAACTTAATGATTTTTACCAAAATCATTAGGGGATTCATCAGTCTAAAGTATATATGTGTA
ACATTGGTCTAGTGATTAGAAAAACTCATCGAGCATCAAATGAAACTGCAATTTATTCATATCAGGATTA
TCAATACCATATTTTTGAAAAAGCCGTTTCTGTAATGAAGGAGAAAACTCACCGAGGCAGTTCCATAGGA
TGGCAAGATCCTGGTATCGGTCTGCGATTCCGACTCGTCCAACATCAATACAACCTATTAATTTCCCCTC
GTCAAAAATAAGGTTATCAAGTGAGAAATCACCATGAGTGACGACTGAATCCGGTGAGAATGGCAAAAGT
TTATGCATTTCTTTCCAGACTTGTTCAACAGGCCAGCCATTACGCTCGTCATCAAAATCACTCGCATCAA
CCAAACCGTTATTCATTCGTGATTGCGCCTGAGCGAGACGAAATACGCGATCGCTGTTAAAAGGACAATT
ACAAACAGGAATCGAATGCAACCGGCGCAGGAACACTGCCAGCGCATCAACAATATTTTCACCTGAATCA
GGATATTCTTCTAATACCTGGAATGCTGTTTTCCCTGGGATCGCAGTGGTGAGTAACCATGCATCATCAG
GAGTACGGATAAAATGCTTGATGGTCGGAAGAGGCATAAATTCCGTCAGCCAGTTTAGTCTGACCATCTC
ATCTGTAACATCATTGGCAACGCTACCTTTGCCATGTTTCAGAAACAACTCTGGCGCATCGGGCTTCCCA
TACAATCGGTAGATTGTCGCACCTGATTGCCCGACATTATCGCGAGCCCATTTATACCCATATAAATCAG
CATCCATGTTGGAATTTAATCGCGGCCTTGAGCAAGACGTTTCCCGTTGAATATGGCTCATAACACCCCT
TGTATTACTGTTTATGTAAGCAGACAGTTTTATTGTTCATGATGATATATTTTTATCTTGTGCAATGTAA
CATCAGAGATTTTGAGACACAACGTGGCTTTGTTGAATAAATCGAACTTTTGCTGAGTTGAAGGATCAGA
TCACGCATCTTCCCGACAACGCAGACCGTTCCGTGGCAAAGCAAAAGTTCAAAATCACCAACTGGTCCAC
CTACAACAAAGCTCTCATCAACCGTGGCTCCCTCACTTTCTGGCTGGATGATGGGGCGATTCAGGCGATC
CCCATCCAACAGCCCGCCGTCGAGCGGGCTTTTTTATCCCCGGAAGCCTGTGGATAGAGGGTAGTTATCC
ACGTGAAACCGCTAATGCCCCGCAAAGCCTTGATTCACGGGGCTTTCCGGCCCGCTCCAAAAACTATCCA
CGTGAAATCGCTAATCAGGGTACGTGAAATCGCTAATCGGAGTACGTGAAATCGCTAATAAGGTCACGTG
AAATCGCTAATCAAAAAGGCACGTGAGAACGCTAATAGCCCTTTCAGATCAACAGCTTGCAAACACCCCT
CGCTCCGGCAAGTAGTTACAGCAAGTAGTATGTTCAATTAGCTTTTCAATTATGAATATATATATCAATT
ATTGGTCGCCCTTGGCTTGTGGACAATGCGCTACGCGCACCGGCTCCGCCCGTGGACAACCGCAAGCGGT
TGCCCACCGTCGAGCGCCTTTGCCCACAACCCGGCGGCCGGCCGCAACAGATCGTTTTATAAATTTTTTT
TTTTGAAAAAGAAAAAGCCCGAAAGGCGGCAACCTCTCGGGCTTCTGGATTTCCGATCCCCGGAATTAGA
TCTTGGCAGGATATATTGTGGTGTAACGTTATCGATCTGGATTTTAGTACTGGATTTTGGTTTTAGGAAT
TAGAAATTTTATTGATAGAAGTATTTTACAAATACAAATACATACTAAGGGTTTCTTATATGCTCAACAC
ATGAGCGAAACCCTATAAGAACCCTAATTTCCCTTATCGGGAAACTACTCACACATTATTTATGGAGAAA
ATAGAGAGAGATAGATTTGTAGAGAGAGACTGGTGATTTCAGCGTACCGAATTAATTCCTGAATCACTGC
GACCGGCCCTCCCGCGACCCAGCCGAGCGAGCTTAGCGAACTGTGGACGAGAACTGTGCCACCAAGCGTA
AGGCCGTTCTCTCGCATTTGCCTTGCTAGGCTCGCGCGAGTTGCTGGCTGAGGCGTTCTCGAAATCAGCT
CTTGTTCGGTCGGCATCTACTCTATTCCTTTGCCCTCGGACGAGTGCTGGGGCGTCGGTTTCCACTATCG
GCGAGTACTTCTACACAGCCATCGGTCCAGACGGCCGCGCTTCTGCGGGCGATTTGTGTACGCCCGACAG
TCCCGGCTCCGGATCGGACGATTGCGTCGCATCGACCCTGCGCCCAAGCTGCATCATCGAAATTGCCGTC
AACCAAGCTCTGATAGAGTTGGTCAAGACCAATGCGGAGCATATACGCCCGGAGCCTTGGCGATCCTGCA
AGCTCCGGATGCCTCCGCTCGAAGTAGCGCGTCTGCTGCTCCATACAAGCCAACCACGGCCTCCAGAAGA
AGATGTTGGCGACCTCGTATTGGGAATCCCCGAACATCGCCTCGCTCCAGTCAATGACCGCTGTTATGCG
GCCATTGTCCGTCAGGACATTGTTGGAGCCGAAATCCGCGTGCACGAGGTGCCGGACTTCGGGGCAGTCC
TCGGCCCAAAGCATCAGCTCATCGAGAGCCTGCGCGACGGACGCACTGACGGTGTCGTCCATCACAGTTT
GCCAGTGATACACATGGGGATCAGCAATCGCGCATATGAAATCACGCCATGTAGTGTATTGACCGATTCC
TTGCGGTCCGAATGGGCCGAACCCGCTCGTCTGGCTAAGATCGGCCGCAGCGATAGCATCCATAGCCTCC
GCGACCGGCTGAAGAACAGCGGGCAGTTCGGTTTCAGGCAGGTCTTGCAACGTGACACCCTGTGCACGGC
GGGAGATGCAATAGGTCAGGCTCTCGCTGAACTCCCCAATGTCAAGCACTTCCGGAATCGGGAGCGCGGC
CGATGCAAAGTGCCGATAAACATAACGATCTTTGTAGAAACCATCGGCGCAGCTATTTACCCGCAGGACA
TATCCACGCCCTCCTACATCGAAGCTGAAAGCACGAGATTCTTCGCCCTCCGAGAGCTGCATCAGGTCGG
AGACGCTGTCGAACTTTTCGATCAGAAACTTCTCGACAGACGTCGCGGTGAGTTCAGGCTTTTTCATAGG
GGGGATCAGCTTGGGCTGTCCTCTCCAAATGAAATGAACTTCCTTATATAGAGGAAGGGTCTTGCGAAGG
ATAGTGGGATTGTGCGTCATCCCTTACGTCAGTGGAGATGTCACATCAATCCACTTGCTTTGAAGACGTG
GTTGGAACGTCTTCTTTTTCCACGATGCTCCTCGTGGGTGGGGGTCCATCTTTGGGACCACTGTCGGCAG
AGGCATCTTGAATGATAGCCTTTCCTTTATCGCAATGATGGCATTTGTAGGAGCCACCTTCCTTTTCTAC
TGTCCTTTCGATGAAGTGACAGATAGCTGGGCAATGGAATCCGAGGAGGTTTCCCGAAATTACCCTTTGT
TGAAAAGTCTCAATAGCCCTTTGGTCTTCTGAGACTGTATCTTTGACATTTTTGGAGTAGGGGTACGATA
ACATTAACGCTTACAATTTCCATTCGCCATTCAGGCTGCGCAACTGTTGGGAAGGGCGATCGGTGCGGGC
CTCTTCGCTATTACGCCAGCTGGCGAAAGGGGGATGTGCTGCAAGGCGATTAAGTTGGGTAACGCCAGGG
TTTTCCCAGTCACGACGTTGTAAAACGACGGCCAGTGAATTGTAATACGACTCACTATAGGGCTTGGAGA
AAAAAAAGCTAGGCGTCGAAATCCATAACTTCAAAAGGCCTTCTTACATTCATCCAATCTCCAAACTTCT
GTCTTCACGCATTTATTGCTCAGGGACATCATGTCGCTACTCACTGCCACTTATTTGAATTGACATCCAT
TCATTCCATACATATATATTACCTTCACTTAAAGTTGTAAGTATATAGAATTTTAAGCATTCCTGCCAAA
TAAGTTTTGGATCGAACCTAAACTAACAAAGAGGTTACTGTTTTGTAACTTTCTTTTTTGATGTGGGGTC
ATTCAAAGGGTTTACATGCATTTTACAATGGTCTGTGATGAATATGGAGGTTCAGTCTTTGGTAGATAAA
ACTTGTTATGTGGCCTTAAACCAAATAGATTGTAGTTTGTACAATGACATATTTATGGTTATATTCGGTT
TTCCAATATGTTTAGGAATATATATCACCGTTTTTTTTTGGGTAGACATTTTAACGATTATAGAGGAAAA
TTTTGAATGATGGCTGTACTGGGAAAAGAGTGTAAGTTGTGATCATCATATGTAATTTTATTTTGTGTGA
CATTATAACACTTCTTCCAAAAGACAAAAGTTTAGGTTAATTAATATAAGAAACCAATAAAGAATCATGA
ACAAAGAGAGAACTTCTATCATTTTTGATATGAAATCGTCCGTTAAAATATTGTTCTTTGTGATCGCATA
TGCTGTATGTACTTAGATTTGATCAATTAATCAACATTTACAACAAAATAAGATCAATTGTTTATAATGA
TGATCTAAGCGAATTTAGATTTGTTTGTTATTATAGAACTCATTACTAAACATTTAAGTTCCATTCTCGT
TTAAAACATGAACGCTAGTTTATGAAACTCAGAACCAACCATGTAAAACTCCACAAAATTTCTAGTAAAA
TGCTTTTGTTCAAAATAATGAAAATCATAAAATTTTTTGATGAATTATGAATCCTAAAATCTATCTGAAT
TAAATATAGTTAACTACAAAAGAAATTGCCAAACATATATGTACGCACTTTGATCAAATAACTAGCTAGT
CAGCTTAGTTTGTTTTTTTCAATACATCCCCTATAAATCTATGTTATCCCTAATCAAGTATTACAATAAA
TGATACAGTAATAATAACCTTAATGAAAAAAACTTATCAAATTATCAGAGATAAGGAAAAAGAAAACACT
AATAAAGTTGTTTTTTTGTGTGTCAAAGTTAAAATTTTAGAGGACAATAATAACATTAAGAAATTAAATC
GTGGCCAGTTTGCTAGTGAATATGTCGGCTTCATGAGCATAACTAAATAGGTATAAAAAAATAAAAATAT
CGGAAAAAGAAAAGAGAAGGAAAAAAAAAGGAGAGGAAGAAGAAAAAGCTGTTCCTGTGCTTTAGCAGAC
CTTTTGGTAGTTGTCCTGGTCGCTGATCATCCCTTTCCGACAACTCTGTTGCTCTTTCTCTCACGTTTGA
GTCTTAATCTTCGATTGTCCTTGGTCATCCTTAAGTTTTGTTTTTCTCTTTCGATTCATTTTCCAGATTT
CTTTTTATAGAAACCCGTCTCTTTGATTTGATTCCCCCCAAGAAAGGAAAGCAAAACAAAGAAGAGCAGC
TGAATCAAGTAACTTTGTGGGTGTTTTTGAATTATCTGACTCGAGATAAAGAGCTTCGTTAAAAACGGAA
TCTTTTTTAAGGTCGTATGCTTTGTTTGTCTCTCCGGAGATTCCGCGTGTGAAAAGTCGTGGTTTTTGAT
CTCTTTGAGATACTTAAAATTTCCGAGAAATTGGCGGCTCTGTCGGAGATAAAAAGCTGAGATCTTGGAG
TTCCCCATTTCTGATTAACGATTCTCTCTGCTGTTACTTGAGCTAGGAAGCTATTAACAACTTGAGTGAA
AGTTTAGGGCTTTTGATGAAGCTCTCACGCAAAGAGCTTAGCTTTGTATAAGCTCAGATTCAGATTATTT
ATTGGGTTTATTCTTCAGAGAAAGTAAAGTTGAGTGATCAATGGACACGTATGCCGGCGCTTATGATAGA
CAATCAAGAGAAAGAGAGAACTCTTCTGCCGCCTCTCCAGCTACACAGAGATCTGCCAACGAGGATAAAG
CTGCTGATTTACAAAGAGAGGTAGAGAGAGATGGGGGTAGGTTTAGATTTGTGGGTCATTTCTCTGAGGC
TCCTGGTACATCAGCCTTTGGTACTGCTGAACGGCCTGAATTTGAAAGAATATTAAATGAGTGTCGGGCC
GGTCGACTAAATATGATAATAGTTTATGATGTATCTAGGTTCAGTAGACTCAAAGTTATGGATGCAATTC
CGATCGTGAGCGAGCTACTTGCACTCGGTGTTACTATCGTAAGTACACAAGAAGGTGTATTCAGGCAGGG
TAATGTGATGGACCTTATACACCTTATTATGCGACTCGACGCTAGCCATAAAGAGTCATCACTGAAGAGT
GCTAAAATCTTGGACACCAAGAACCTGCAAAGGGAGCTTGGAGGCTATGTAGGAGGAAAAGCTCCGTATG
GTTTCGAACTCGTGAGTGAGACAAAAGAGATTACCAGAAATGGTAGGATGGTGAACGTGGTTATTAATAA
GCTAGCTCATAGCACAACCCCTCTCACAGGGCCTTTTGAGTTCGAACCTGACGTTATTAGATGGTGGTGG
AGAGAGATCAAAACTCACAAACATCTTCCATTTAAGCCAGGTAGCCAGGCTGCTATCCACCCTGGATCTA
TCACTGGGCTTTGTAAAAGGATGGATGCTGACGCAGTGCCAACTCGAGGGGAAACAATCGGTAAGAAGAC
TGCATCTTCCGCTTGGGATCCCGCTACAGTTATGAGAATCCTTCGGGATCCGCGTATTGCTGGATTCGCC
GCAGAAGTCATTTATAAGAAAAAACCTGATGGTACTCCTACTACAAAAATCGAAGGTTATAGGATCCAAA
GGGATCCTATTACTTTGCGTCCAGTTGAATTAGACTGTGGACCGATCATCGAACCTGCCGAGTGGTACGA
GTTGCAGGCCTGGCTTGATGGTAGAGGGCGTGGAAAGGGTTTATCTCGGGGACAGGCAATTTTGTCAGCA
ATGGATAAGCTTTATTGTGAGTGTGGGGCTGTTATGACATCAAAACGTGGAGAAGAGTCAATCAAGGATT
CTTACAGGTGCAGACGTCGTAAAGTGGTGGACCCTTCTGCTCCAGGACAGCATGAGGGTACATGCAACGT
TTCTATGGCTGCTCTTGATAAATTTGTGGCCGAACGTATTTTCAACAAGATTAGACACGCTGAAGGGGAT
GAGGAAACTTTAGCTCTTCTTTGGGAGGCTGCCCGGCGTTTTGGTAAGCTAACAGAGGCACCAGAAAAAA
GTGGCGAAAGAGCTAATTTGGTAGCCGAAAGAGCAGACGCCTTGAATGCATTGGAAGAACTTTACGAAGA
TAGGGCTGCCGGAGCATATGATGGACCAGTTGGTCGGAAGCATTTCAGGAAGCAACAAGCTGCACTAACT
TTGAGACAGCAAGGCGCAGAGGAGCGACTCGCAGAGCTTGAGGCCGCCGAGGCCCCAAAGCTTCCACTCG
ATCAATGGTTTCCTGAGGATGCCGACGCTGATCCTACAGGTCCAAAGAGCTGGTGGGGAAGAGCTAGCGT
AGACGATAAGAGAGTGTTTGTGGGTCTATTTGTTGACAAGATTGTAGTTACTAAGTCCACTACGGGTCGA
GGACAGGGCACTCCCATCGAAAAGAGAGCCAGTATTACCTGGGCAAAGCCTCCAACCGATGATGATGAAG
ACGATGCACAAGATGGTACCGAGGATGTGGCAGCATAATAAGCTTAGAGACTCTTATCAAGAATCCCATC
TCTTGCTTGCTTTTTTTTGTTGTCTTCCCTTTGATAGGGTTTGTTTTTCTTGTTTCAGTGACTTTCTATG
TTAAAAGATAATGTCAGTAAAAGGATTTGGTTTTCTATTATTCTGAATCGATTACGGAAGATTCTTGCTT
AATTCCAATCTATACAAGTATCGTGAAATAATGACCGTTTATGTGATTAGGAGACGTGTTTCATTAATAA
AATATAAGATCAATACATTGTTAGTAGTGATAAACTATGTACAAATTGTATTGATTGTAAAAGAAACACA
ATAGGTTCCTTTTTTCTACAATATATTGTGACAGACTCTCTGTTTTAACGAATGAATTAAATTTGTCAAC
GAAAAAATTAAAGAATGATGTGATCACTTTGCACCTTGGTTCATCTTCAGAGGCTTCTGCATGTTCCATG
CATTGAGGCTCTCTACGGTCACAGGTTGTGAGCCGTTGTTAAAGACAAACAAATGCGCT
Features (pLannotate 1.2.2; 15 found; start..end, strand, type, name):
     44..68      +  misc_feature   RB T-DNA repeat: right border repeat from nopaline C58 T-DNA
    159..747     -  rep_origin     ori: high-copy-number ColE1/pMB1/pBR322/pUC origin of replication
   2106..2175    +  ncRNA          RNA-OUT: Accession: RF00240 - RNA-OUT
   2256..3071    -  CDS            KanR: aminoglycoside phosphotransferase; aph(3')-Ia; confers resistance to kanamycin in bacteria or G418 (Geneticin®) in eukaryotes
   3256..3357    +  CDS            TRA2_ECOLX (fragment): Protein predicted: Swiss-Prot protein existence level 4. Required for transposition of transposon Tn903. From Escherichia coli.
   3362..3797    +  rep_origin     pSa ori: origin of replication from bacterial plasmid pSa
   3924..3946    +  misc_feature   LB T-DNA repeat: left border repeat from nopaline C58 T-DNA (truncated)
   3954..4130    -  polyA_signal   CaMV poly(A) signal: cauliflower mosaic virus polyadenylation signal
   4180..4344    -  CDS            yokD (fragment): YOKD_BACSU - Experimental evidence at protein level: Swiss-Prot protein existence level 1. May contribute to antibiotic resistance. From Bacillus subtilis (strain 168).
   4365..5387    -  CDS            hph: KHYB_ECOLX - Experimental evidence at protein level: Swiss-Prot protein existence level 1. The aminoglycoside phosphotransferases achieve inactivation of their antibiotic substrates by phosphorylation. Only phosphorylates hygromycin and closely related compounds such as demethyl analogs and destomycin. From Escherichia coli.
   5407..5752    -  promoter       CaMV 35S promoter: strong constitutive promoter from cauliflower mosaic virus
   5409..5455    -  promoter       minimal CaMV 35S promoter: minimal 35S promoter from cauliflower mosaic virus
   5833..5990    -  CDS            lacZα (fragment): LacZα fragment of β-galactosidase; lacZ fragment
   5993..6011    +  promoter       T7 promoter: promoter for bacteriophage T7 RNA polymerase
  10247..56      -  CDS            CWINV2 (fragment) (across the origin): INV2_ARATH - Also known as BFRUCT2. Experimental evidence at transcript level: Swiss-Prot protein existence level 2. From Arabidopsis thaliana (Mouse-ear cress).
