[The description below was written by a language model from this plasmid's Addgene catalogue record and pLannotate feature annotations shown in this document.]
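Description:
L1_ARF7_1 is a plant expression plasmid built on the pGII-L1-Rep backbone, a pGreenII-style binary vector for Agrobacterium-mediated T-DNA delivery. It carries nopaline-type right and left border repeats. The annotated backbone includes a high-copy ColE1/pUC origin for propagation in E. coli, the pSa origin typical of this vector family for maintenance in Agrobacterium, and a kanamycin resistance gene (aph(3')-Ia) for bacterial selection. Short annotated fragments such as RNA-OUT and a Tn903 transposase piece appear to be remnants flanking the kanamycin cassette. Next to the left border sits a plant selection cassette in which the CaMV 35S promoter drives the hygromycin phosphotransferase gene (hph), ending in the CaMV polyadenylation signal. This matches the hygromycin marker listed in the catalogue.

According to the catalogue, the payload is a Level 1 cassette of about 4.3 kb, pARF7-PhiC31-tUBQ1. In it, the promoter of ARF7, described as a lateral root development promoter, drives the PhiC31 serine integrase, with a UBQ1 terminator. The automated feature table does not annotate any of these parts. The region between the T7 promoter and lacZα remnant and the right border, roughly 4.2 kb, is left largely unlabelled and presumably holds this insert. The small Arabidopsis CWINV2 fragment hit spanning the sequence origin is probably an incidental match.

The construct belongs to an integrase toolbox for recording gene expression during plant development. Activity of the ARF7 promoter would produce PhiC31, which can then catalyse an irreversible recombination at its attachment sites in a separate target or reporter construct. This would permanently mark cells in which the promoter was active, along with their descendants. The target itself is not part of this plasmid.
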