Addgene plasmid #195911: L1_ARF7_1
Purpose: Level 1 PhiC31 cassette with LR dvp promoter: pARF7-PhiC31-tUBQ1
Depositing lab: Jennifer Nemhauser. Depositing organization: University of Washington. Publication: An integrase toolbox to record gene-expression during plant development. Guiziou S, Maranas CJ, Chu JC, Nemhauser JL. Nat Commun. 2023 Apr 3;14(1):1844. doi: 10.1038/s41467-023-37607-5. PubMed 37012288.
Backbone
  Vector backbone: pGII-L1-Rep
  Backbone size w/o insert (bp): 4708
  Vector type: Plant Expression
  Selectable markers: Hygromycin
Growth in bacteria
  Bacterial resistance: Kanamycin, 50 μg/mL
  Growth temperature: 37°C
  Growth strain: DH5alpha
  Copy number: High Copy
Gene/Insert
  Gene/Insert name: pARF7-PhiC31-tUBQ1
  Species: Synthetic
  Insert size (bp): 4331
  Cloning method: Restriction Enzyme; 5′ cloning site Unknown (unknown if destroyed)
Terms and licenses: Academic/Nonprofit Terms; Industry Terms: Not Available to Industry
How to cite: L1_ARF7_1 was a gift from Jennifer Nemhauser (Addgene plasmid # 195911 ; http://n2t.net/addgene:195911 ; RRID:Addgene_195911)
